Addgene plasmid #207534: pEditC-RY
Purpose: Plasmid for cytidine base editing; oriV(pRO1600/ColE1), xylS (cured of BsaI-sites), Pm→CBE:SpRY, PEM7→non-specific sgRNA; SmR/SpR
Depositing lab: Pablo Ivan Nikel. Depositing organization: Danmarks Tekniske Universitet. Publication: The pAblo.pCasso self-curing vector toolset for unconstrained cytidine and adenine base-editing in Gram-negative bacteria. Kozaeva E, Nielsen ZS, Nieto-Dominguez M, Nikel PI. Nucleic Acids Res. 2024 Jan 5:gkad1236. doi: 10.1093/nar/gkad1236. PubMed 38180826.
Backbone
  Vector backbone: pSEVA448
  Backbone manufacturer: SEVA collection
  Vector type: CRISPR ; Pseudomonas vector
Growth in bacteria
  Bacterial resistance: Streptomycin, 50 μg/mL
  Growth temperature: 37°C
  Growth strain: DH5alpha
  Copy number: High Copy
Gene/Insert
  Gene/Insert name: xylS (cured of BsaI-sites), Pm→CBE:SpRY, PEM7→non-specific sgRNA
Terms and licenses: Academic/Nonprofit Terms; Industry Terms: Not Available to Industry
How to cite: pEditC-RY was a gift from Pablo Ivan Nikel (Addgene plasmid # 207534 ; http://n2t.net/addgene:207534 ; RRID:Addgene_207534)
