[The description below was written by a language model from this plasmid's Addgene catalogue record and pLannotate feature annotations shown in this document.]
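Description:
pEditC-RY is a CRISPR cytidine base-editing plasmid for Gram-negative bacteria, particularly Pseudomonas, built on the modular pSEVA448 backbone from the SEVA collection. It carries a hybrid replication module: the pRO1600 oriV with its cognate Rep protein supports maintenance in Pseudomonas and related hosts, while a ColE1/pUC-type origin gives high-copy replication in E. coli cloning strains. Selection relies on aadA (SmR), which confers streptomycin and spectinomycin resistance, and an IncP oriT allows the plasmid to be mobilised by conjugation when transfer functions are supplied in trans. The short CmR, GmR, lacZα and MCS fragments in the annotation appear to be partial matches or backbone remnants rather than functional markers.

The payload is an inducible base editor under the XylS/Pm expression system. XylS, here recoded to remove BsaI sites, activates the Pm promoter in the presence of benzoate-type inducers such as m-toluate. Pm drives a fusion of rat APOBEC1 cytidine deaminase, a Streptococcus pyogenes Cas9 derivative recorded as the SpRY variant, and the phage PBS2 uracil glycosylase inhibitor (UGI), followed by the lambda t0 terminator. SpRY is an engineered Cas9 with a nearly PAM-less targeting range, so editing is largely freed from the canonical NGG requirement. APOBEC1 converts cytosine to uracil in the targeted window, and UGI blocks uracil excision so that C-to-T changes are retained. A separate constitutive EM7 promoter expresses an sgRNA with the S. pyogenes scaffold. The spacer supplied is non-specific, and removing BsaI sites from xylS is consistent with BsaI-based Golden Gate insertion of user-designed spacers, although the record does not state this. The plasmid is used to introduce targeted point mutations, such as premature stop codons, without double-strand breaks.
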