Features (pLannotate 1.2.2; 19 found; start..end, strand, type, name):
    344..1177    -  CDS            pRO1600 Rep: replication protein for the broad-host-range plasmid pRO1600 from Pseudomonas aeruginosa&nbsp
   1191..1542    +  rep_origin     pRO1600 oriV: broad-host-range origin of replication from Pseudomonas aeruginosa plasmid pRO1600; requires the pRO1600 Rep protein for replication (West et al., 1994)
   1615..1701    -  terminator     rrnB T1 terminator: Escherichia coli rrnB; transcription terminator T1 from the E. coli rrnB gene
   1726..2691    -  CDS            XylS: XylS regulator encoded by the Pseudomonas putida TOL plasmid pWWO; xylS; stimulates transcription from the Pm promoter in the presence of aromatic compounds such as m-toluate or benzoate
   2952..3357    +  CDS            CmR (fragment): chloramphenicol acetyltransferase; cat; confers resistance to chloramphenicol
   3319..3579    -  CDS            YPRA_ECOLX (fragment): Protein predicted: Swiss-Prot protein existence level 4. From Escherichia coli.
   3591..3671    +  promoter       Pm promoter: The bacterial Pm promoter is activated by XylS in the presence of benzoate or m-toluate (Marqués et al., 1999).
   3731..4417    +  CDS            Apobec1: ABEC1_RAT - Experimental evidence at protein level: Swiss-Prot protein existence level 1. Catalytic component of the apolipoprotein B mRNA editing enzyme complex which is responsible for the postranscriptional editing of a CAA codon for Gln to a UAA codon for stop in the APOB mRNA. May also play a role in the epigenetic regulation of gene expression by participating in DNA demethylation. From Rattus norvegicus (Rat).
   4466..8566    +  CDS            cas9: CAS9_STRP1 - Also known as csn1 From Streptococcus pyogenes serotype M1.
   8597..8845    +  CDS            UGI: UNGI_BPPB2 - Experimental evidence at protein level: Swiss-Prot protein existence level 1. This protein binds specifically and reversibly to the host uracil-DNA glycosylase, preventing removal of uracil residues from PBS2 DNA by the host uracil-excision repair system. From Bacillus phage PBS2 (Bacteriophage PBS2).
   9138..9162    +  CDS            lacZα (fragment): LacZα fragment of β-galactosidase; lacZ fragment
   9173..9267    +  terminator     lambda t0 terminator: transcription terminator from phage lambda
   9290..9337    +  promoter       EM7 promoter: synthetic bacterial promoter&nbsp
   9395..9470    +  misc_RNA       gRNA scaffold: guide RNA scaffold for the Streptococcus pyogenes CRISPR/Cas9 system
   9471..9496    +  misc_feature   MCS (fragment): pUC18/19 multiple cloning site
   9658..9714    +  CDS            GmR (fragment): gentamycin acetyltransferase; aacC1; confers resistance to gentamycin
   9721..10512   +  CDS            SmR: aminoglycoside adenylyltransferase (Murphy, 1985); aadA; confers resistance to spectinomycin and streptomycin
  10658..10766   +  oriT           oriT: incP origin of transfer
  10860..290     +  rep_origin     ori (across the origin): high-copy-number ColE1/pMB1/pBR322/pUC origin of replication
>Addgene plasmid #207534 | pEditC-RY | addgene full sequence | sequence record 409613 | Addgene NGS Result
AGGCGCAGCGGTCGGGCTGAACGGGGGGTTCGTGCACACAGCCCAGCTTGGAGCGAACGACCTACACCGA
ACTGAGATACCTACAGCGTGAGCTATGAGAAAGCGCCACGCTTCCCGAAGGGAGAAAGGCGGACAGGCAT
CCGGTAAGCGGCAGGGTCGGAACAGGAGAGCGCACGAGGGAGCTTCCAGGGGGAAACGCCTGGTATCTTT
ATAGTCCTGTCGGGTTTCGCCACCTCTGACTTGAGCGTCGATTTTTGTGATGCTCGTCAGGGGGGCGGAG
CCTATGGAAAAACGCCAGCAACGCGGCCGTGAAAGGCAGGCCGGTCCGTGGTGGCCACGGCCTCTAGGCC
AGATCCAGCGGCATCTGGGTTAGTCGAGCGCGGGCCGCTTCCCATGTCTCACCAGGGCGAGCCTGTTTCG
CGATCTCAGCATCTGAAATCTTCCCGGCCTTGCGCTTCGCTGGGGCCTTACCCACCGCCTTGGCGGGCTT
CTTCGGTCCAAAACTGAACAACAGATGTGTGACCTTGCGCCCGGTCTTTCGCTGCGCCCACTCCACCTGT
AGCGGGCTGTGCTCGTTGATCTGCGTCACGGCTGGATCAAGCACTCGCAACTTGAAGTCCTTGATCGAGG
GATACCGGCCTTCCAGTTGAAACCACTTTCGCAGCTGGTCAATTTCTATTTCGCGCTGGCCGATGCTGTC
CCATTGCATGAGCAGCTCGTAAAGCCTGATCGCGTGGGTGCTGTCCATCTTGGCCACGTCAGCCAAGGCG
TATTTGGTGAACTGTTTGGTGAGTTCCGTCAGGTACGGCAGCATGTCTTTGGTGAACCTGAGTTCTACAC
GGCCCTCACCCTCCCGGTAGATGATTGTTTGCACCCAGCCGGTAATCATCACACTCGGTCTTTTCCCCTT
GCCATTGGGCTCTTGGGTTAACCGGACTTCCCGCCGTTTCAGGCGCAGGGCCGCTTCTTTGAGCTGGTTG
TAGGAAGATTCGATAGGGACACCCGCCATCGTCGCTATGTCCTCCGCCGTCACTGAATACATCACTTCAT
CGGTGACAGGCTCGCTCCTCTTCACCTGGCTAATACAGGCCAGAACGATCCGCTGTTCCTGAACACTGAG
GCGATACGCGGCCTCGACCAGGGCATTGCTTTTGTAAACCATTGGGGGTGAGGCCACGTTCGACATTCCT
TGTGTATAAGGGGACACTGTATCTGCGTCCCACAATACAACAAATCCGTCCCTTTACAACAACAAATCCG
TCCCTTCTTAACAACAAATCCGTCCCTTAATGGCAACAAATCCGTCCCTTTTTAAACTCTACAGGCCACG
GATTACGTGGCCTGTAGACGTCCTAAAAGGTTTAAAAGGGAAAAGGAAGAAAAGGGTGGAAACGCAAAAA
ACGCACCACTACGTGGCCCCGTTGGGGCCGCATTTGTGCCCCTGAAGGGGCGGGGGAGGCGTCTGGGCAA
TCCCCGTTTTACCAGTCCCCTATCGCCGCCTGAGAGGGCGCAGGAAGCGAGTAATCAGGGTATCGAGGCG
GATTCACCCTTGGCGTCCAACCAGCGGCACCAGCGGCGCCTGAGAGGGGCGCGCCCAGCTGTCTAGGGCG
GCGGATTTGTCCTACTCAGGAGAGCGTTCACCGACAAACAACAGATAAAACGAAAGGCCCAGTCTTTCGA
CTGAGCTTTTCGTTTTATTTGATGCCTTTAATTAAACGTTCGTAATCAAGCCACTTCCTTTTTGCATTGA
CGCAGGGTGTCGGAAGGCAACTCGCCGAACGCGCTCCTATAGTTTTCAGCGAAGCGTCCCAAATGTAAGA
AGCCGTAGTCTAGGGCTATCTCAGTTATACTACGCACATTGGCACTGGGATCGTTCAAGCAGGCGCGGAT
GCTTTCGAGCTTGCGGTTGCGGATGTAGTTCTTCGGCGTGGTGCCGGCGTGCTTCTCGAACAAATTGTAG
AGCGAGCGTGGACTCATCATCGCCAGCTCCGCTAACCGCTCAAGGCTGATATTCCGTTTGAGATTCTCCT
CAATGAATTGAACGACTCGCTCGAAAGACGGGTTACCTTTGCTGAAAATTTCACGGCTGACATTGCTGCC
CAGCATTTCGAGCAGCTTGGAAGCGATGATCCCCGCATAGTGCTCTTGGACCCGAGGCATCGACTTTGTA
TGTTCCGCTTCGTCACAAACTAACCCGAGTAGATTGATAAAGCCATCGAGTTGCTGGAGATTGTGTCGCG
CGGCGAAACGGATACCCTCCCTCGGCTTGTGCCAATTGTTGTCACTGCACGCCCGATCAAGGACCACTGA
GGGCAATTTAACGATAAATTTCTCGCAATCTTCTGAATAGGTCAGGTCGGCTTGGTCATCCGGATTGAGC
AGCAATAGTTCGCCCGGCGCAAAATAGTGCTCCTGGCCATGGCCACGCCACAGGCAATGGCCTTTGAGTA
TTATTTGCAGATGATAACAGGTTTCTAATCCAGGCGAGATTACCCTCACGCTACCGCCGTAGCTGATTCG
ACACAGATCGAGGCATCCGAAGATTCTGTGGTGCAGCCTGCCTGCCGGGCGCCCGCCCTTGGGCAGGCGA
ATAGAGTGCGTACCGACATACTGGTTAACATAATCGGAGACTGCATAGGGCTCGGCGTGGACGAAGATCT
GACTTTTCTCGTTCAATAAGCAAAAATCCATAGTTCACGGTTCTCTTATTTTAATGTGGGCTGCTTGGTG
TGATGTAGAAAGGCGCCAAGTCGATGAAAATGCATCTCGACGTGATGCGTATACGGGTTACCCCCATTGC
CACGTTGCGCCATCCTTTTTGCAATCAGTGACCACTTTTCCAAGCAAAAATAACGCCAAGCAGAACGAAG
ACGTTCTTTTTAAGAAGCGAGAACACCAGAAGTTCGTGCTGTCGGGGCATGGGGCGACGAATTGGCGGAT
AAAGGGGATCTGCTGGATATTACGGCCTTTTTAAAGACCGTAAAGAAAAATAAGCACAAGTTTTATCCGG
CCTTTATTCACATTCTTGCCCGCCTGATGAATGCTCATCCGTAATTACGTATGGCAATGAAAGACGGTGA
GCTGGTGATATGGGATAGTGTTCACCCTTGTTACACCGTTTTCCATGAGCAAACTGAAACGTTTTCATCG
CTCTGGAGTGAATACCACGACGATTTCCGGCAGTTTCTACACATATATTCGCAAGATGTGGCGTGTTACG
GTGAAAACCTGGCCTATTTCCCTAAAGGGTTTATTGAGAATATGTTTTTCGTCTCAGCCAATCCCTGGGT
GAGTTTCACCAGTTTTGATTTAAACGTGGCCAATATGGACAACTTCTTCGCCCCCGTTTTCACCATGCAT
GGGAATTAGCTTGATCTGACCAACGACCGGTAGCGGAGCTATCCAACGGCGGTATACCAGGAAAACACAC
AGCAGGTACATCAGAACAGTACCATGACTGAAGAACAAATAGTTTTTTCCTGATCCATAAAGCAGAACGG
CCTGCTCCATGACAAATCTGGCTCCCCAACTAATGCCCCATGCAGCCAGCATAACCAGCATAAAGTGCAG
TGTCCGGTTTGATAGGGATAAGTCCAGCCTTGCAAGAAGCGGATACAGGAGTGCAAAAAATGGCTATCTC
TAGTAAGGCCTACCCCTTAGGCTTTATGCAACAGAAACAATAATAATGGAGTCATGACCATGCCTAGGCC
GCGGTTAGGAGGAAAAACATATGAGTAGCGAAACCGGTCCGGTTGCAGTGGATCCGACCCTGCGCCGTCG
CATTGAACCGCACGAGTTTGAAGTGTTCTTTGATCCGCGCGAGCTGCGCAAAGAAACTTGCCTGCTGTAC
GAGATTAACTGGGGTGGCCGCCATAGCATCTGGCGCCATACCAGCCAGAACACCAATAAGCACGTGGAAG
TGAATTTTATTGAAAAATTTACCACCGAGCGCTACTTCTGCCCTAATACCCGCTGCAGCATCACCTGGTT
TCTGAGCTGGAGCCCGTGCGGCGAATGTAGTCGCGCCATTACCGAGTTCCTGAGCCGCTATCCGCATGTG
ACCCTGTTCATCTACATCGCCCGTCTGTACCATCACGCCGATCCGCGCAATCGCCAAGGTCTGCGTGATC
TGATTAGCAGCGGTGTGACCATCCAGATCATGACCGAACAAGAGAGCGGCTATTGCTGGCGCAACTTCGT
GAACTATTCTCCGAGCAACGAAGCCCACTGGCCGCGTTATCCGCATCTGTGGGTGCGCCTGTATGTGCTG
GAGCTGTACTGCATCATCCTGGGCCTGCCGCCTTGCCTGAATATTCTGCGCCGTAAACAGCCGCAACTGA
CATTCTTCACCATCGCACTGCAGAGCTGCCATTATCAGCGCCTGCCGCCGCACATTTTATGGGCCACCGG
TCTGAAAAGCGGTAGTGAAACTCCGGGCACAAGCGAAAGCGCAACCCCGGAAAGTGACAAGAAGTACAGC
ATCGGCCTGGCCATCGGCACCAACTCTGTGGGCTGGGCCGTGATCACCGACGAGTACAAGGTGCCCAGCA
AGAAATTCAAGGTGCTGGGCAACACCGACCGGCACAGCATCAAGAAGAACCTGATCGGAGCCCTGCTGTT
CGACAGCGGCGAAACAGCCGAGAGAACCCGGCTGAAGAGAACCGCCAGAAGAAGATACACCAGACGGAAG
AACCGGATCTGCTATCTGCAAGAGATCTTCAGCAACGAGATGGCCAAGGTGGACGACAGCTTCTTCCACA
GACTGGAAGAGTCCTTCCTGGTGGAAGAGGATAAGAAGCACGAGCGGCACCCCATCTTCGGCAACATCGT
GGACGAGGTGGCCTACCACGAGAAGTACCCCACCATCTACCACCTGAGAAAGAAACTGGTGGACAGCACC
GACAAGGCTGACCTGCGGCTGATCTATCTGGCCCTGGCCCACATGATCAAGTTCCGGGGCCACTTCCTGA
TCGAGGGCGACCTGAACCCCGACAACAGCGACGTGGACAAGCTGTTCATCCAGCTGGTGCAGACCTACAA
CCAGCTGTTCGAGGAAAACCCCATCAACGCCAGCGGCGTGGACGCCAAGGCCATCCTGTCTGCCAGACTG
AGCAAGAGCAGACGGCTGGAAAATCTGATCGCCCAGCTGCCCGGCGAGAAGAAGAATGGCCTGTTCGGAA
ACCTGATTGCCCTGAGCCTGGGCCTGACCCCCAACTTCAAGAGCAACTTCGACCTGGCCGAGGATGCCAA
ACTGCAGCTGAGCAAGGACACCTACGACGACGACCTGGACAACCTGCTGGCCCAGATCGGCGACCAGTAC
GCCGACCTGTTTCTGGCCGCCAAGAACCTGTCCGACGCCATCCTGCTGAGCGACATCCTGAGAGTGAACA
CCGAGATCACCAAGGCCCCCCTGAGCGCCTCTATGATCAAGAGATACGACGAGCACCACCAGGACCTGAC
CCTGCTGAAAGCTCTCGTGCGGCAGCAGCTGCCTGAGAAGTACAAAGAGATTTTCTTCGACCAGAGCAAG
AACGGCTACGCCGGCTACATTGACGGCGGAGCCAGCCAGGAAGAGTTCTACAAGTTCATCAAGCCCATCC
TGGAAAAGATGGACGGCACCGAGGAACTGCTCGTGAAGCTGAACAGAGAGGACCTGCTGCGGAAGCAGCG
GACCTTCGACAACGGCAGCATCCCCCACCAGATCCACCTGGGAGAGCTGCACGCCATTCTGCGGCGGCAG
GAAGATTTTTACCCATTCCTGAAGGACAACCGGGAAAAGATCGAGAAGATCCTGACCTTCCGCATCCCCT
ACTACGTGGGCCCTCTGGCCAGGGGAAACAGCAGATTCGCCTGGATGACCAGAAAGAGCGAGGAAACCAT
CACCCCCTGGAACTTCGAGGAAGTGGTGGACAAGGGCGCTTCCGCCCAGAGCTTCATCGAGCGGATGACC
AACTTCGATAAGAACCTGCCCAACGAGAAGGTGCTGCCCAAGCACAGCCTGCTGTACGAGTACTTCACCG
TGTATAACGAGCTGACCAAAGTGAAATACGTGACCGAGGGAATGAGAAAGCCCGCTTTCCTGAGCGGCGA
GCAGAAAAAGGCCATCGTGGACCTGCTGTTCAAGACCAACCGGAAAGTGACCGTGAAGCAGCTGAAAGAG
GACTACTTCAAGAAAATCGAGTGTTTTGATAGTGTTGAAATTTCAGGAGTTGAAGATAGATTTAATGCTT
CATTAGGTACCTACCATGATTTGCTAAAAATTATTAAAGATAAAGATTTTTTGGATAATGAAGAAAATGA
AGATATCTTAGAGGATATTGTTTTAACATTGACCTTATTTGAAGATAGGGAGATGATTGAGGAAAGACTT
AAAACATATGCTCACCTCTTTGATGATAAGGTGATGAAACAGCTTAAACGTCGCCGTTATACTGGTTGGG
GACGTTTGTCTCGAAAATTGATTAATGGTATTAGGGATAAGCAATCTGGCAAAACAATATTAGATTTTTT
GAAATCAGATGGTTTTGCCAATCGCAATTTTATGCAGCTGATCCATGATGATAGTTTGACATTTAAAGAA
GACATTCAAAAAGCACAAGTGTCTGGACAAGGCGATAGTTTACATGAACATATTGCAAATTTAGCTGGTA
GCCCTGCTATTAAAAAAGGTATTTTACAGACTGTAAAAGTTGTTGATGAATTGGTCAAAGTAATGGGGCG
GCATAAGCCAGAAAATATCGTTATTGAAATGGCACGTGAAAATCAGACAACTCAAAAGGGCCAGAAAAAT
TCGCGAGAGCGTATGAAACGAATCGAAGAAGGTATCAAAGAATTAGGAAGTCAGATTCTTAAAGAGCATC
CTGTTGAAAATACTCAATTGCAAAATGAAAAGCTCTATCTCTATTATCTCCAAAATGGAAGAGACATGTA
TGTGGACCAAGAATTAGATATTAATCGTTTAAGTGATTATGATGTCGATCACATTGTTCCACAAAGTTTC
CTTAAAGACGATTCAATAGACAATAAGGTCTTAACGCGTTCTGATAAAAATCGTGGTAAATCGGATAACG
TTCCAAGTGAAGAAGTAGTCAAAAAGATGAAAAACTATTGGAGACAACTTCTAAACGCCAAGTTAATCAC
TCAACGTAAGTTTGATAATTTAACGAAAGCTGAACGTGGAGGTTTGAGTGAACTTGATAAAGCTGGTTTT
ATCAAACGCCAATTGGTTGAAACTCGCCAAATCACTAAGCATGTGGCACAAATTTTGGATAGTCGCATGA
ATACTAAATACGATGAAAATGATAAACTTATTCGAGAGGTTAAAGTGATTACCTTAAAATCTAAATTAGT
TTCTGACTTCCGAAAAGATTTCCAATTCTATAAAGTACGTGAGATTAACAATTACCATCATGCCCATGAT
GCGTATCTAAATGCCGTCGTTGGAACTGCTTTGATTAAGAAATATCCAAAACTTGAATCGGAGTTTGTCT
ATGGTGATTATAAAGTTTATGATGTTCGTAAAATGATTGCTAAGTCTGAGCAAGAAATAGGCAAAGCAAC
CGCAAAATATTTCTTTTACTCTAATATCATGAACTTCTTCAAAACAGAAATTACACTTGCAAATGGAGAG
ATTCGCAAACGCCCTCTAATCGAAACTAATGGGGAAACTGGAGAAATTGTCTGGGATAAAGGGCGAGATT
TTGCCACAGTGCGCAAAGTATTGTCCATGCCCCAAGTCAATATTGTCAAGAAAACAGAAGTACAGACAGG
CGGATTCTCCAAGGAGTCAATCCGGCCCAAGCGGAACAGCGATAAGCTCATCGCGCGGAAAAAAGATTGG
GACCCTAAAAAGTATGGGGGGTTCTTGTGGCCGACGGTCGCTTACAGCGTCTTGGTCGTGGCAAAGGTCG
AAAAGGGCAAGTCGAAAAAGCTCAAATCGGTCAAAGAGTTGTTGGGTATTACGATTATGGAGCGGTCCTC
GTTCGAAAAGAACCCCATCGACTTTCTGGAAGCCAAAGGCTATAAGGAAGTCAAGAAGGATCTCATCATC
AAATTGCCGAAATATTCCCTCTTTGAATTGGAAAACGGTCGTAAGCGTATGCTGGCCTCGGCGAAGCAAC
TGCAGAAAGGGAACGAATTGGCGCTCCCTTCCAAGTATGTGAACTTCCTCTACCTCGCGTCGCACTACGA
GAAGTTGAAAGGGTCGCCAGAAGATAATGAACAAAAGCAGCTCTTTGTGGAGCAGCACAAGCATTACCTC
GACGAGATTATCGAGCAAATTAGCGAGTTCAGCAAACGGGTCATTCTCGCCGACGCCAATCTCGACAAAG
TGCTGTCCGCATACAATAAGCATCGGGACAAACCAATTCGGGAGCAAGCCGAAAATATCATCCACCTGTT
TACCTTGACCCGCCTGGGTGCCCCTCGCGCGTTCAAGTACTTTGATACCACCATCGACCCAAAACAGTAC
CGGTCCACGAAGGAGGTCCTCGATGCTACCCTCATCCATCAGAGCATTACCGGCCTCTATGAGACGCGCA
TCGACCTCTCGCAGCTGGGGGGTGATAGCGGCGGGAGCGGCGGGAGCGGGGGGAGCACTAACCTCAGCGA
CATTATCGAGAAGGAAACCGGGAAGCAACTGGTGATTCAGGAGAGCATCCTGATGCTCCCCGAGGAGGTG
GAGGAAGTGATCGGGAACAAGCCGGAGAGCGACATCTTGGTCCACACCGCCTATGACGAAAGCACCGATG
AGAACGTCATGCTCTTGACGTCCGATGCGCCTGAGTACAAGCCGTGGGCCCTCGTCATTCAAGACTCCAA
TGGTGAAAACAAAATTAAGATGCTGAGCGGAGGATCCGGAGGATCTGGAGGCAGCACTAACCTCAGCGAC
ATTATCGAGAAGGAAACCGGGAAGCAACTGGTGATTCAGGAGAGCATCCTGATGCTCCCCGAGGAGGTGG
AGGAAGTGATCGGGAACAAGCCGGAGAGCGACATCTTGGTCCACACCGCCTATGACGAAAGCACCGATGA
GAACGTCATGCTCTTGACGTCCGATGCGCCTGAGTACAAGCCGTGGGCCCTCGTCATTCAAGACTCCAAT
GGTGAAAACAAAATTAAGATGTGAAAGCTTGCGGCCGCGTCGTGACTGGGAAAACCCTGGCGACTAGTCT
TGGACTCCTGTTGATAGATCCAGTAATGACCTCAGAACTCCATCTGGATTTGTTCAGAACGCTCGGTTGC
CGCCGGGCGTTTTTTATTGGTGAGAATCCAGGGGTCCCTTTAATTAATTGTTGACAATTAATCATCGGCA
TAGTATATCGGCATAGTATAATACGACAAGGTGAGGAACTAAACCCCTAGGCCGCGGCCGCGCGGAGACC
CGAGACTGGTCTCAGTTTTAGAGCTAGAAATAGCAAGTTAAAATAAGGCTAGTCCGTTATCAACTTGAAA
AAGTGGCACCGAGTCGGTGCAATTCGAGCTCGGTACCCGGGGATCCCAATAATTACGATTTACGTATTTA
AATGAACCTTGACCGAACGCAGCGGTGGTAACGGCGCAGTGGCGGTTTTCATGGCTTGTTATGACTGTTT
TTTTGGGGTACAGTCTATGCCTCGGGCATCCAAGCAGCAAGCGCGTTACGCCGTGGGTCGATGTTTGATG
TTATGGAGCAGCAACGATGTTACGCAGCAGGGCAGTCGCCCTAAAACAAAGTTAAACATCATGAGGGAAG
CGGTGATCGCCGAAGTATCGACTCAACTATCAGAGGTAGTTGGCGTCATCGAGCGCCATCTCGAACCGAC
GTTGCTGGCCGTACATTTGTACGGCTCCGCAGTGGATGGCGGCCTGAAGCCACACAGTGATATTGATTTG
CTGGTTACGGTGACCGTAAGGCTTGATGAAACAACGCGGCGAGCTTTGATCAACGACCTTTTGGAAACTT
CGGCTTCCCCTGGAGAGAGCGAGATTCTCCGCGCTGTAGAAGTCACCATTGTTGTGCACGACGACATCAT
TCCGTGGCGTTATCCAGCTAAGCGCGAACTGCAATTTGGAGAATGGCAGCGCAATGACATTCTTGCAGGT
ATCTTCGAGCCAGCCACGATCGACATTGATCTGGCTATCTTGCTGACAAAAGCAAGAGAACATAGCGTTG
CCTTGGTAGGTCCAGCGGCGGAGGAACTCTTTGATCCGGTTCCTGAACAGGATCTATTTGAGGCGCTAAA
TGAAACCTTAACGCTATGGAACTCGCCGCCCGACTGGGCTGGCGATGAGCGAAATGTAGTGCTTACGTTG
TCCCGCATTTGGTACAGCGCAGTAACCGGCAAAATCGCGCCGAAGGATGTCGCTGCCGACTGGGCAATGG
AGCGCCTGCCGGCCCAGTATCAGCCCGTCATACTTGAAGCTAGACAGGCTTATCTTGGACAAGAAGAAGA
TCGCTTGGCCTCGCGCGCAGATCAGTTGGAAGAATTTGTCCACTACGTGAAAGGCGAGATCACCAAGGTA
GTCGGCAAATAAGACAATTGTCCTTTTCCGCTGCATAACCCTGCTTCGGGGTCATTATAGCGATTTTTTC
GGTATATCCATCCTTTTTCGCACGATATACAGGATTTTGCCAAAGGGTTCGTGTAGACTTTCCTTGGTGT
ATCCAACGGCGTCAGCCGGGCAGGATAGGTGAAGTAGGCCCACCCGCGAGCGGGTGTTCCTTCTTCACTG
TCCCTTATTCGCACCTGGCGGTGCTCAACGGGAATCCTGCTCTGCGAGGCTGGCCGTAGGCCGGCCGATA
ATCTCATGACCAAAATCCCTTAACGTGAGTTTTCGTTCCACTGAGCGTCAGACCCCGTAGAAAAGATCAA
AGGATCTTCTTGAGATCCTTTTTTTCTGCGCGTAATCTGCTGCTTGCAAACAAAAAAACCACCGCTACCA
GCGGTGGTTTGTTTGCCGGATCAAGAGCTACCAACTCTTTTTCCGAAGGTAACTGGCTTCAGCAGAGCGC
AGATACCAAATACTGTTCTTCTAGTGTAGCCGTAGTTAGGCCACCACTTCAAGAACTCTGTAGCACCGCC
TACATACCTCGCTCTGCTAATCCTGTTACCAGTGGCTGCTGCCAGTGGCGATAAGTCGTGTCTTACCGGG
TTGGACTCAAGACGATAGTTACCGGATA
